Addgene plasmid #134266: pBOB-C-Flag-GK5 (396-534)
Purpose: Lentivector encoding Flag-tagged GK5 truncation (amino acids 396-534)
Depositing lab: Bruce Beutler. Depositing organization: University of Texas Southwestern Medical Center. Publication: Skin-specific regulation of SREBP processing and lipid biosynthesis by glycerol kinase 5. Zhang D, Tomisato W, Su L, Sun L, Choi JH, Zhang Z, Wang KW, Zhan X, Choi M, Li X, Tang M, Castro-Perez JM, Hildebrand S, Murray AR, Moresco EMY, Beutler B. Proc Natl Acad Sci U S A. 2017 Jun 27;114(26):E5197-E5206. doi: 10.1073/pnas.1705312114. Epub 2017 Jun 12. PubMed 28607088.
Backbone
  Vector backbone: pBOB
  Backbone size w/o insert (bp): 8800
  Total vector size (bp): 9300
  Vector type: Mammalian Expression, Lentiviral
Growth in bacteria
  Bacterial resistance: Ampicillin, 100 μg/mL
  Growth temperature: 37°C
  Growth strain: NEB Stable
  Copy number: High Copy
Gene/Insert
  Gene/Insert name: Gk5 (alt name: glycerol kinase 5 (putative))
  Species: M. musculus (mouse)
  Insert size (bp): 417
  Mutation: mouse Gk5 amino acids 396-534
  GenBank ID: NM_001368879
  Entrez Gene: Gk5 (a.k.a. AV095337, C330018K18Rik, G630067D24Rik)
  Promoter: CMV
  Tag / fusion protein: Flag (C terminal on insert)
  Cloning method: Ligation Independent Cloning
  Sequencing primers: 5′ agctcgtttagtgaaccgtcagatcg; 3′ ggaaactgacaatcttagcgcag
Terms and licenses: Academic/Nonprofit Terms; Industry Terms: Not Available to Industry
How to cite: pBOB-C-Flag-GK5 (396-534) was a gift from Bruce Beutler (Addgene plasmid # 134266 ; http://n2t.net/addgene:134266 ; RRID:Addgene_134266)
