[The description below was written by a language model from this plasmid's Addgene catalogue record and pLannotate feature annotations shown in this document.]
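Description:
pBOB-C-Flag-GK5 (396-534) is an HIV-1-based lentiviral transfer plasmid of about 9.3 kb, built on the pBOB backbone for expressing a truncated mouse glycerol kinase 5 in mammalian cells. It is maintained in E. coli through a high-copy ColE1/pUC-type origin with ampicillin selection (AmpR), and the backbone also carries an f1 origin. An SV40 promoter/EM7-driven BleoR cassette with an SV40 poly(A) signal is annotated as well. It lies downstream of the 3' LTR and bGH poly(A) signal, outside the packaged viral genome, so it would not be carried into transduced cells.

The viral genome is transcribed from a CMV enhancer/promoter fused to a truncated 5' LTR. This is followed by the Ψ packaging signal with a partial gag sequence, the Rev response element for nuclear export of the full-length RNA, and the cPPT/CTS element, which aids nuclear import of the reverse-transcribed genome. An internal CMV enhancer/promoter then drives the 417 bp insert, which encodes amino acids 396–534 of mouse Gk5, the C-terminal portion of the protein. The insert is fused at its C terminus to a Flag epitope; the annotation detects only a short match to 3xFLAG, consistent with a single tag. Downstream lie a chimeric intron, a WPRE that enhances transcript stability and expression, and the 3' LTR region.

The record describes the plasmid as a lentivector encoding this Flag-tagged GK5 fragment. It appears to be one of a set of truncation constructs, which would suit domain mapping of GK5 by anti-Flag detection or immunoprecipitation after transfection or transduction. The associated study concerns GK5 regulation of SREBP processing and lipid biosynthesis in skin.
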