Features (pLannotate 1.2.2; 34 found; start..end, strand, type, name):
     28..80      -  misc_feature   bom (fragment): basis of mobility region from pBR322
    235..614     +  enhancer       CMV enhancer: human cytomegalovirus immediate early enhancer
    615..814     +  promoter       CMV promoter: human cytomegalovirus (CMV) immediate early promoter
    832..1012    +  LTR            5' LTR (truncated): truncated 5' long terminal repeat (LTR) from HIV-1
   1059..1184    +  misc_feature   HIV-1 Ψ: packaging signal of human immunodeficiency virus type 1
   1168..1531    +  CDS            HIV-1 gag (fragment): gag protein from human immunodeficiency virus 1; gag
   1677..1910    +  misc_feature   RRE: The Rev response element (RRE) of HIV-1 allows for Rev-dependent mRNA export from the nucleus to the cytoplasm.
   2287..2387    +  CDS            Rev (fragment): human immunodeficiency virus 1 (HIV-1) Rev protein; rev; enhances nuclear export of unspliced and incompletely spliced viral mRNAs
   2391..2507    +  misc_feature   cPPT/CTS: central polypurine tract and central termination sequence of HIV-1
   2530..2833    +  enhancer       CMV enhancer: human cytomegalovirus immediate early enhancer
   2834..3037    +  promoter       CMV promoter: human cytomegalovirus (CMV) immediate early promoter
   3148..3564    +  CDS            Gk5 (fragment): GLPK5_MOUSE - Experimental evidence at transcript level: Swiss-Prot protein existence level 2. From Mus musculus (Mouse).
   3585..3605    +  CDS            3xFLAG (fragment): three tandem FLAG® epitope tags
   3678..3907    +  intron         chimeric intron: chimera between introns from adenovirus and immunoglobulin heavy chain genes
   3971..4081    +  CDS            nef (fragment): NEF_HV1Z2 - Experimental evidence at protein level: Swiss-Prot protein existence level 1. Extracellular Nef protein targets CD4(+) T-lymphocytes for apoptosis by interacting with CXCR4 surface receptors. From Human immunodeficiency virus type 1 group M subtype D (isolate Z2/CDC-Z34) (HIV-1).
   4084..4672    +  misc_feature   WPRE: woodchuck hepatitis virus posttranscriptional regulatory element
   4689..4757    +  CDS            nef (fragment): NEF_HV1Z2 - Experimental evidence at protein level: Swiss-Prot protein existence level 1. Extracellular Nef protein targets CD4(+) T-lymphocytes for apoptosis by interacting with CXCR4 surface receptors. From Human immunodeficiency virus type 1 group M subtype D (isolate Z2/CDC-Z34) (HIV-1).
   4759..5071    +  LTR            5' LTR (fragment): 5' long terminal repeat (LTR) from HIV-1
   5079..5259    +  LTR            5' LTR (truncated): truncated 5' long terminal repeat (LTR) from HIV-1
   5291..5515    +  polyA_signal   bGH poly(A) signal: bovine growth hormone polyadenylation signal
   5519..5540    +  promoter       SV40 promoter (fragment): SV40 enhancer and early promoter
   5561..5989    +  rep_origin     f1 ori (sequence partly withheld): f1 bacteriophage origin of replication; arrow indicates direction of (+) strand synthesis
   6003..6332    +  promoter       SV40 promoter: SV40 enhancer and early promoter
   6380..6427    +  promoter       EM7 promoter: synthetic bacterial promoter&nbsp
   6446..6820    +  CDS            BleoR: antibiotic-binding protein; Sh ble from Streptoalloteichus hindustanus; confers resistance to bleomycin, phleomycin, and Zeocin™
   6830..6955    +  CDS            ble (fragment): BLE_KLEPN - Experimental evidence at protein level: Swiss-Prot protein existence level 1. Binding protein with a strong affinity to the bleomycin family of antibiotics. Binds to CL990; an antimitotic-antibiotic compound. From Klebsiella pneumoniae.
   6950..7071    +  polyA_signal   SV40 poly(A) signal: SV40 polyadenylation signal
   7144..7160    -  protein_bind   lac operator: The lac repressor binds to the lac operator to inhibit transcription in E. coli. This inhibition can be relieved by adding lactose or isopropyl-β-D-thiogalactopyranoside (IPTG). lac repressor encoded by lacI
   7168..7198    -  promoter       lac promoter: promoter for the E. coli lac operon
   7213..7234    -  protein_bind   CAP binding site: CAP binding activates transcription in the presence of cAMP. E. coli catabolite activator protein
   7247..7339    -  CDS            lacI (fragment): lac repressor; lacI; The lac repressor binds to the lac operator to inhibit transcription in E. coli. This inhibition can be relieved by adding lactose or isopropyl-β-D-thiogalactopyranoside (IPTG).
   7522..8110    -  rep_origin     ori: high-copy-number ColE1/pMB1/pBR322/pUC origin of replication
   8281..9141    -  CDS            AmpR: β-lactamase; bla; confers resistance to ampicillin, carbenicillin, and related antibiotics
   9142..9246    -  promoter       AmpR promoter: bla
>Addgene plasmid #134266 | pBOB-C-Flag-GK5 (396-534) | addgene full sequence | sequence record 275389 | Addgene NGS Result
GACGGATCGGGAGATCTCCCGATCCCCTATGGTGCACTCTCAGTACAATCTGCTCTGATGCCGCATAGTT
AAGCCAGTATCTGCTCCCTGCTTGTGTGTTGGAGGTCGCTGAGTAGTGCGCGAGCAAAATTTAAGCTACA
ACAAGGCAAGGCTTGACCGACAATTGCATGAAGAATCTGCTTAGGGTTAGGCGTTTTGCGCTGCTTCGCG
ATGTACGGGCCAGATATACGCGTTGACATTGATTATTGACTAGTTATTAATAGTAATCAATTACGGGGTC
ATTAGTTCATAGCCCATATATGGAGTTCCGCGTTACATAACTTACGGTAAATGGCCCGCCTGGCTGACCG
CCCAACGACCCCCGCCCATTGACGTCAATAATGACGTATGTTCCCATAGTAACGCCAATAGGGACTTTCC
ATTGACGTCAATGGGTGGAGTATTTACGGTAAACTGCCCACTTGGCAGTACATCAAGTGTATCATATGCC
AAGTACGCCCCCTATTGACGTCAATGACGGTAAATGGCCCGCCTGGCATTATGCCCAGTACATGACCTTA
TGGGACTTTCCTACTTGGCAGTACATCTACGTATTAGTCATCGCTATTACCATGGTGATGCGGTTTTGGC
AGTACATCAATGGGCGTGGATAGCGGTTTGACTCACGGGGATTTCCAAGTCTCCACCCCATTGACGTCAA
TGGGAGTTTGTTTTGGCACCAAAATCAACGGGACTTTCCAAAATGTCGTAACAACTCCGCCCCATTGACG
CAAATGGGCGGTAGGCGTGTACGGTGGGAGGTCTATATAAGCAGCGCGTTTTGCCTGTACTGGGTCTCTC
TGGTTAGACCAGATCTGAGCCTGGGAGCTCTCTGGCTAACTAGGGAACCCACTGCTTAAGCCTCAATAAA
GCTTGCCTTGAGTGCTTCAAGTAGTGTGTGCCCGTCTGTTGTGTGACTCTGGTAACTAGAGATCCCTCAG
ACCCTTTTAGTCAGTGTGGAAAATCTCTAGCAGTGGCGCCCGAACAGGGACTTGAAAGCGAAAGGGAAAC
CAGAGGAGCTCTCTCGACGCAGGACTCGGCTTGCTGAAGCGCGCACGGCAAGAGGCGAGGGGCGGCGACT
GGTGAGTACGCCAAAAATTTTGACTAGCGGAGGCTAGAAGGAGAGAGATGGGTGCGAGAGCGTCAGTATT
AAGCGGGGGAGAATTAGATCGCGATGGGAAAAAATTCGGTTAAGGCCAGGGGGAAAGAAAAAATATAAAT
TAAAACATATAGTATGGGCAAGCAGGGAGCTAGAACGATTCGCAGTTAATCCTGGCCTGTTAGAAACATC
AGAAGGCTGTAGACAAATACTGGGACAGCTACAACCATCCCTTCAGACAGGATCAGAAGAACTTAGATCA
TTATATAATACAGTAGCAACCCTCTATTGTGTGCATCAAAGGATAGAGATAAAAGACACCAAGGAAGCTT
TAGACAAGATAGAGGAAGAGCAAAACAAAAGTAAGACCACCGCACAGCAAGCGGCCGCTGATCTTCAGAC
CTGGAGGAGGAGATATGAGGGACAATTGGAGAAGTGAATTATATAAATATAAAGTAGTAAAAATTGAACC
ATTAGGAGTAGCACCCACCAAGGCAAAGAGAAGAGTGGTGCAGAGAGAAAAAAGAGCAGTGGGAATAGGA
GCTTTGTTCCTTGGGTTCTTGGGAGCAGCAGGAAGCACTATGGGCGCAGCGTCAATGACGCTGACGGTAC
AGGCCAGACAATTATTGTCTGGTATAGTGCAGCAGCAGAACAATTTGCTGAGGGCTATTGAGGCGCAACA
GCATCTGTTGCAACTCACAGTCTGGGGCATCAAGCAGCTCCAGGCAAGAATCCTGGCTGTGGAAAGATAC
CTAAAGGATCAACAGCTCCTGGGGATTTGGGGTTGCTCTGGAAAACTCATTTGCACCACTGCTGTGCCTT
GGAATGCTAGTTGGAGTAATAAATCTCTGGAACAGATTTGGAATCACACGACCTGGATGGAGTGGGACAG
AGAAATTAACAATTACACAAGCTTAATACACTCCTTAATTGAAGAATCGCAAAACCAGCAAGAAAAGAAT
GAACAAGAATTATTGGAATTAGATAAATGGGCAAGTTTGTGGAATTGGTTTAACATAACAAATTGGCTGT
GGTATATAAAATTATTCATAATGATAGTAGGAGGCTTGGTAGGTTTAAGAATAGTTTTTGCTGTACTTTC
TATAGTGAATAGAGTTAGGCAGGGATATTCACCATTATCGTTTCAGACCCACCTCCCAACCCCGAGGGGA
CCCGACAGGCCCGAAGGAATAGAAGAAGAAGGTGGAGAGAGAGACAGAGACAGATCCATTCGATTAGTGA
ACGGATCAACTTTTAAAAGAAAAGGGGGGATTGGGGGGTACAGTGCAGGGGAAAGAATAGTAGACATAAT
AGCAACAGACATACAAACTAAAGAATTACAAAAACAAATTACAAAATTCAAAATTTTATCGATAAGCTTG
GGAGTTCCGCGTTACATAACTTACGGTAAATGGCCCGCCTGGCTGACCGCCCAACGACCCCCGCCCATTG
ACGTCAATAATGACGTATGTTCCCATAGTAACGCCAATAGGGACTTTCCATTGACGTCAATGGGTGGAGT
ATTTACGGTAAACTGCCCACTTGGCAGTACATCAAGTGTATCATATGCCAAGTACGCCCCCTATTGACGT
CAATGACGGTAAATGGCCCGCCTGGCATTATGCCCAGTACATGACCTTATGGGACTTTCCTACTTGGCAG
TACATCTACGTATTAGTCATCGCTATTACCATGGTGATGCGGTTTTGGCAGTACATCAATGGGCGTGGAT
AGCGGTTTGACTCACGGGGATTTCCAAGTCTCCACCCCATTGACGTCAATGGGAGTTTGTTTTGGCACCA
AAATCAACGGGACTTTCCAAAATGTCGTAACAACTCCGCCCCATTGACGCAAATGGGCGGTAGGCGTGTA
CGGTGGGAGGTCTATATAAGCAGAGCTCGTTTAGTGAACCGTCAGATCGCCTGGAGACGCCATCCACGCT
GTTTTGACCTCCATAGAAGACACCGACTGAGCTCCTTAAGGTTAACTCTAGAGAATTCGGATCCATGGCC
TCTTTTATGGGTTTGAAGCACTCCACTAATAAATACCATCTTGTCCGAGCAATATTGGAGTCAATAGCTT
TCAGGAACAAACAGTTGTACGACATGCTGCAGAGAGAAATCCAGATTCCCGTCACGAACATCCGGGCAGA
TGGAGGCGTGTGTAACAACGCTTTCGTCATGCAGATGACTTCAGACCTGATAAATGAGAAGATAGACAGA
CCTGCCCACTTCGACATGTCCTGCTTGGGGGCAGCCTCTCTGGCTGGCCTCGCTGTTGGATTTTGGGCGG
ACAAGGAAGAGCTCCAGAAGCTGAGGCAAAGCGAGATGGTTTTCAAGCCTCAGAAGAAGTGGCAGGAATA
CGAGGTGAATATGGAAAACTGGGTAAAAGCGGTGAAGCGCTCCATGAATTGGTATAACAAGACGCTCGAG
CCATGGAAGCTTATGGACTACAAAGACGATGACGACAAGGATATCTAACTGACTGAACCGGTGGTACCGA
GGAATTAATTCGCTGTCTGCGAGGGCCAGCTGTTGGGGTGAGTACTCCCTCTCAAAAGCGGGCATGACTT
CTGCGCTAAGATTGTCAGTTTCCAAAAACGAGGAGGATTTGATATTCACCTGGCCCGCGGTGATGCCTTT
GAGGGTGGCCGCGTCCATCTGGTCAGAAAAGACAATCTTTTTGTTGTCAAGCTTGAGGTGTGGCAGGCTT
GAGATCTGGCCATACACTTGAGTGACAATGACATCCACTTTGCCTTTCTCTCCACAGGTGTCCACTCCCA
GGTCCAACTGCAGGTCGAGCATGCATCTAGGGCGGCCAATTCCGCCGATCCTGGAAAAACATGGAGCAAT
CACAAGTAGCAATACAGCAGCTACCAATGCTGATTGTGCCTGGCTAGAAGCACAAGAGGAGGAGGAGGTG
GGTTTTCCAGTCACACCTCAGACAATCAACCTCTGGATTACAAAATTTGTGAAAGATTGACTGGTATTCT
TAACTATGTTGCTCCTTTTACGCTATGTGGATACGCTGCTTTAATGCCTTTGTATCATGCTATTGCTTCC
CGTATGGCTTTCATTTTCTCCTCCTTGTATAAATCCTGGTTGCTGTCTCTTTATGAGGAGTTGTGGCCCG
TTGTCAGGCAACGTGGCGTGGTGTGCACTGTGTTTGCTGACGCAACCCCCACTGGTTGGGGCATTGCCAC
CACCTGTCAGCTCCTTTCCGGGACTTTCGCTTTCCCCCTCCCTATTGCCACGGCGGAACTCATCGCCGCC
TGCCTTGCCCGCTGCTGGACAGGGGCTCGGCTGTTGGGCACTGACAATTCCGTGGTGTTGTCGGGGAAGC
TGACGTCCTTTCCATGGCTGCTCGCCTGTGTTGCCACCTGGATTCTGCGCGGGACGTCCTTCTGCTACGT
CCCTTCGGCCCTCAATCCAGCGGACCTTCCTTCCCGCGGCCTGCTGCCGGCTCTGCGGCCTCTTCCGCGT
CTTCGCCTTCGCCCTCAGACGAGTCGGATCTCCCTTTGGGCCGCCTCCCCGCCTGGAATTCGAGCTCGGT
ACCTTTAAGACCAATGACTTACAAGGCAGCTGTAGATCTTAGCCACTTTTTAAAAGAAAAGGGGGGACTG
GAAGGGCTAATTCACTCCCAACGAAGACAAGATATCCTTGATCTGTGGATCTACCACACACAAGGCTACT
TCCCTGATTGGCAGAACTACACACCAGGGCCAGGGATCAGATATCCACTGACCTTTGGATGGTGCTACAA
GCTAGTACCAGTTGAGCAAGAGAAGGTAGAAGAAGCCAATGAAGGAGAGAACACCCGCTTGTTACACCCT
GTGAGCCTGCATGGGATGGATGACCCGGAGAGAGAAGTATTAGAGTGGAGGTTTGACAGCCGCCTAGCAT
TTCATCACATGGCCCGAGAGCTGCATCCGGACTGTACTGGGTCTCTCTGGTTAGACCAGATCTGAGCCTG
GGAGCTCTCTGGCTAACTAGGGAACCCACTGCTTAAGCCTCAATAAAGCTTGCCTTGAGTGCTTCAAGTA
GTGTGTGCCCGTCTGTTGTGTGACTCTGGTAACTAGAGATCCCTCAGACCCTTTTAGTCAGTGTGGAAAA
TCTCTAGCAGGGCCGCTTTAAACCCGCTGATCAGCCTCGACTGTGCCTTCTAGTTGCCAGCCATCTGTTG
TTTGCCCCTCCCCCGTGCCTTCCTTGACCCTGGAAGGTGCCACTCCCACTGTCCTTTCCTAATAAAATGA
GGAAATTGCATCGCATTGTCTGAGTAGGTGTCATTCTATTCTGGGGGGTGGGGTGGGGCAGGACAGCAAG
GGGGAGGATTGGGAAGACAATAGCAGGCATGCTGGGGATGCGGTGGGCTCTATGGCTTCTGAGGCGGAAA
GAACCAGCTGGGGCTCTAGGGGGTATCCCC
[124 nt withheld, positions 5561-5684]
C
[91 nt withheld, positions 5686-5776]
A
[49 nt withheld, positions 5778-5826]
CCTTTGACGTTGGAGTCCACGTTCTTT
[37 nt withheld, positions 5854-5890]
ACCCTATCTCGGTCTATTCTTTTGATTTATAAGGGATTTTGCCGATTTCGGCCTATTGGTTAAAAAATGA
GCTGATTTAACAAAAATTTAACGCGAATTAATTCTGTGGAATGTGTGTCAGTTAGGGTGTGGAAAGTCCC
CAGGCTCCCCAGCAGGCAGAAGTATGCAAAGCATGCATCTCAATTAGTCAGCAACCAGGTGTGGAAAGTC
CCCAGGCTCCCCAGCAGGCAGAAGTATGCAAAGCATGCATCTCAATTAGTCAGCAACCATAGTCCCGCCC
CTAACTCCGCCCATCCCGCCCCTAACTCCGCCCAGTTCCGCCCATTCTCCGCCCCATGGCTGACTAATTT
TTTTTATTTATGCAGAGGCCGAGGCCGCCTCTGCCTCTGAGCTATTCCAGAAGTAGTGAGGAGGCTTTTT
TGGAGGCCTAGGCTTTTGCAAAAAGCTCCCGGGAGCTTGTATATCCATTTTCGGATCTGATCAGCACGTG
TTGACAATTAATCATCGGCATAGTATATCGGCATAGTATAATACGACAAGGTGAGGAACTAAACCATGGC
CAAGTTGACCAGTGCCGTTCCGGTGCTCACCGCGCGCGACGTCGCCGGAGCGGTCGAGTTCTGGACCGAC
CGGCTCGGGTTCTCCCGGGACTTCGTGGAGGACGACTTCGCCGGTGTGGTCCGGGACGACGTGACCCTGT
TCATCAGCGCGGTCCAGGACCAGGTGGTGCCGGACAACACCCTGGCCTGGGTGTGGGTGCGCGGCCTGGA
CGAGCTGTACGCCGAGTGGTCGGAGGTCGTGTCCACGAACTTCCGGGACGCCTCCGGGCCGGCCATGACC
GAGATCGGCGAGCAGCCGTGGGGGCGGGAGTTCGCCCTGCGCGACCCGGCCGGCAACTGCGTGCACTTCG
TGGCCGAGGAGCAGGACTGACACGTGCTACGAGATTTCGATTCCACCGCCGCCTTCTATGAAAGGTTGGG
CTTCGGAATCGTTTTCCGGGACGCCGGCTGGATGATCCTCCAGCGCGGGGATCTCATGCTGGAGTTCTTC
GCCCACCCCAACTTGTTTATTGCAGCTTATAATGGTTACAAATAAAGCAATAGCATCACAAATTTCACAA
ATAAAGCATTTTTTTCACTGCATTCTAGTTGTGGTTTGTCCAAACTCATCAATGTATCTTATCATGTCTG
TATACCGTCGACCTCTAGCTAGAGCTTGGCGTAATCATGGTCATAGCTGTTTCCTGTGTGAAATTGTTAT
CCGCTCACAATTCCACACAACATACGAGCCGGAAGCATAAAGTGTAAAGCCTGGGGTGCCTAATGAGTGA
GCTAACTCACATTAATTGCGTTGCGCTCACTGCCCGCTTTCCAGTCGGGAAACCTGTCGTGCCAGCTGCA
TTAATGAATCGGCCAACGCGCGGGGAGAGGCGGTTTGCGTATTGGGCGCTCTTCCGCTTCCTCGCTCACT
GACTCGCTGCGCTCGGTCGTTCGGCTGCGGCGAGCGGTATCAGCTCACTCAAAGGCGGTAATACGGTTAT
CCACAGAATCAGGGGATAACGCAGGAAAGAACATGTGAGCAAAAGGCCAGCAAAAGGCCAGGAACCGTAA
AAAGGCCGCGTTGCTGGCGTTTTTCCATAGGCTCCGCCCCCCTGACGAGCATCACAAAAATCGACGCTCA
AGTCAGAGGTGGCGAAACCCGACAGGACTATAAAGATACCAGGCGTTTCCCCCTGGAAGCTCCCTCGTGC
GCTCTCCTGTTCCGACCCTGCCGCTTACCGGATACCTGTCCGCCTTTCTCCCTTCGGGAAGCGTGGCGCT
TTCTCATAGCTCACGCTGTAGGTATCTCAGTTCGGTGTAGGTCGTTCGCTCCAAGCTGGGCTGTGTGCAC
GAACCCCCCGTTCAGCCCGACCGCTGCGCCTTATCCGGTAACTATCGTCTTGAGTCCAACCCGGTAAGAC
ACGACTTATCGCCACTGGCAGCAGCCACTGGTAACAGGATTAGCAGAGCGAGGTATGTAGGCGGTGCTAC
AGAGTTCTTGAAGTGGTGGCCTAACTACGGCTACACTAGAAGAACAGTATTTGGTATCTGCGCTCTGCTG
AAGCCAGTTACCTTCGGAAAAAGAGTTGGTAGCTCTTGATCCGGCAAACAAACCACCGCTGGTAGCGGTG
GTTTTTTTGTTTGCAAGCAGCAGATTACGCGCAGAAAAAAAGGATCTCAAGAAGATCCTTTGATCTTTTC
TACGGGGTCTGACGCTCAGTGGAACGAAAACTCACGTTAAGGGATTTTGGTCATGAGATTATCAAAAAGG
ATCTTCACCTAGATCCTTTTAAATTAAAAATGAAGTTTTAAATCAATCTAAAGTATATATGAGTAAACTT
GGTCTGACAGTTACCAATGCTTAATCAGTGAGGCACCTATCTCAGCGATCTGTCTATTTCGTTCATCCAT
AGTTGCCTGACTCCCCGTCGTGTAGATAACTACGATACGGGAGGGCTTACCATCTGGCCCCAGTGCTGCA
ATGATACCGCGAGACCCACGCTCACCGGCTCCAGATTTATCAGCAATAAACCAGCCAGCCGGAAGGGCCG
AGCGCAGAAGTGGTCCTGCAACTTTATCCGCCTCCATCCAGTCTATTAATTGTTGCCGGGAAGCTAGAGT
AAGTAGTTCGCCAGTTAATAGTTTGCGCAACGTTGTTGCCATTGCTACAGGCATCGTGGTGTCACGCTCG
TCGTTTGGTATGGCTTCATTCAGCTCCGGTTCCCAACGATCAAGGCGAGTTACATGATCCCCCATGTTGT
GCAAAAAAGCGGTTAGCTCCTTCGGTCCTCCGATCGTTGTCAGAAGTAAGTTGGCCGCAGTGTTATCACT
CATGGTTATGGCAGCACTGCATAATTCTCTTACTGTCATGCCATCCGTAAGATGCTTTTCTGTGACTGGT
GAGTACTCAACCAAGTCATTCTGAGAATAGTGTATGCGGCGACCGAGTTGCTCTTGCCCGGCGTCAATAC
GGGATAATACCGCGCCACATAGCAGAACTTTAAAAGTGCTCATCATTGGAAAACGTTCTTCGGGGCGAAA
ACTCTCAAGGATCTTACCGCTGTTGAGATCCAGTTCGATGTAACCCACTCGTGCACCCAACTGATCTTCA
GCATCTTTTACTTTCACCAGCGTTTCTGGGTGAGCAAAAACAGGAAGGCAAAATGCCGCAAAAAAGGGAA
TAAGGGCGACACGGAAATGTTGAATACTCATACTCTTCCTTTTTCAATATTATTGAAGCATTTATCAGGG
TTATTGTCTCATGAGCGGATACATATTTGAATGTATTTAGAAAAATAAACAAATAGGGGTTCCGCGCACA
TTTCCCCGAAAAGTGCCACCTGACGTC
